Addgene plasmid #18336: T4 Lysozyme E45A WT*
Depositing lab: Brian Matthews. Depositing organization: University of Oregon.
Backbone
  Vector backbone: pHS1403
  Backbone size w/o insert (bp): 5000
  Vector type: Bacterial Expression
Growth in bacteria
  Bacterial resistance: Ampicillin, 100 μg/mL
  Growth temperature: 37°C
  Growth strain: DH5alpha
  Copy number: High Copy
Gene/Insert
  Gene/Insert name: T4 Lysozyme (alt name: DH04 TA or AE45A)
  Species: Bacteriophage T4
  Insert size (bp): 600
  Mutation: E45A WT*
  GenBank ID: NP_049736
  Entrez Gene: e (a.k.a. T4p123)
  Cloning method: Restriction Enzyme; 5′ cloning site BamHI (not destroyed); 3′ cloning site HindIII (not destroyed)
  Sequencing primers: 5′ na; 3′ GGCGTATCACGAGGCCC
Terms and licenses: Academic/Nonprofit Terms; Industry Terms: Not Available to Industry
Depositor comments: The BamHI site is 27 bp from the ATG and the HindIII site is 115 bp from the stop.
How to cite: T4 Lysozyme E45A WT* was a gift from Brian Matthews (Addgene plasmid # 18336 ; http://n2t.net/addgene:18336 ; RRID:Addgene_18336)
