[The description below was written by a language model from this plasmid's Addgene catalogue record.]
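Description:
T4 Lysozyme E45A WT* is a bacterial expression plasmid built on the pHS1403 backbone (about 5 kb without insert). It carries a roughly 600 bp insert encoding a mutant form of bacteriophage T4 lysozyme, the product of phage gene e. The plasmid is maintained at high copy number in standard E. coli cloning strains and is selected with ampicillin. The record does not state the origin of replication, and no feature table is available to confirm the backbone elements.

The lysozyme coding sequence was inserted by restriction cloning between BamHI and HindIII sites, both of which remain intact. According to the depositor's notes, the BamHI site lies 27 bp from the start codon and the HindIII site 115 bp from the stop codon, so the fragment includes short flanking untranslated sequence on each side and can be excised or transferred as a cassette. The insert carries the E45A substitution, replacing glutamate 45 with alanine, in the "WT*" background. The record does not define that term, but in the T4 lysozyme literature it usually denotes the cysteine-free pseudo-wild-type protein used as a reference background for engineered mutations. The record lists no fusion tags or reporters, and it does not state which promoter drives expression.

The intended application is not spelled out, but a single alanine substitution in this background fits the common use of T4 lysozyme as a model protein. Defined point mutants are typically produced in E. coli to examine how individual residues affect protein stability, folding and structure.
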