>Addgene plasmid #18336 | T4 Lysozyme E45A WT* | addgene partial sequence | sequence record 24124 | 3primeUP
CTANGAAAAAGCCCGCTCATTAGGCGGGCTCAGATCTGCTCATGTTTGACAGCTTATCATCGATAAGCTT
CGGCAATAAATTCTTGATATGTTTTCATATGTTTCCTTTAAATATTTTAATTAGTAATTGTCTATTCAAG
TAATTGTGAATATACTATCACAATTCCAAGAGAAAGTAAACAGCTTTATAGATTTTTATACGCGTCCCAA
GTGCCAGTTCTAAACGTTGTAATGACTCGTTTTGCGCGATTAGGTGTTTGATTATACCATCTACTTTTAG
CTAAGTTAACTGCTGCTTCATCCCAGCGTTTTTGTTGAAGCATACGTAAAGAGTTAGTAAATCCTGCCAC
ACCGGTTTCTCCCATTTGGAAAACCATATTAATCAATGCAGCGCGACGAACCGCATCAAGAGAATCATAA
ACCGGTTTTAATTTAGCATTTCTCAGAATTCCGCGAACAGCAGCATCAACATCCTGATTAAAGAGTTTTT
CAGCCTCATCTTTTGTAATTACACCATTAGTATTACGCCCAATAGCTTTATCTAATGCAGATTTAGCAGC
ATTAAGTGATGGACTTTTTGTAAGCAAATGACCGATGCCAATAGTGTAATAGCCTTCTGTGTCTTTATAG
ATTTTAAGTCTAAGACCTTCATCTATACGTAACATTTCAAATATATTCATAATACCTCCTAAGCATCGAT
GGATCCTGTTTCCTGTGTGAAATTGTTATCCGCTCACAATTCCACACATTATACGAGCCGATGATTAATT
GTCAACAGGGGGATGGGGAGTAAGCTGATCCTGTTTCCTGTGTGAAATTGTTATCCGCTCACAATTCCAC
ACATTATACGAGCCGATGATTAATTGTCAACAGGGGGATGGGGAGTAAGCTCATCGATGGATCGATCCNG
GTTTCCGGGGGAAANTGNTATCCNCNCNCAATTCCCCNCNNTTANACNAAGCCGGAANCCNNAAANGGGN
AANGCCCGGGGGGGGCCNAANGGNNNGAGCNNACNTNNNNTNNANNGNGNTGNNCCNNNNGGNCCCNNNT
TNCNNNNNGGGAAACCGGNNNGGGCCNGGACCCNNNNAAGGGGGNNAAANCCTTNCCGGGNNNGGNNNGN
NNNNNCN
